Addgene plasmid #215094: HA-GR
Purpose: Expresses HA-tagged Glucocorticoid Receptor in mammalian cells.
Depositing lab: Michele Pagano. Depositing organization: NYU Grossman School of Medicine. Publication: CDK-independent role of D-type cyclins in regulating DNA mismatch repair. Rona G, Miwatani-Minter B, Zhang Q, Goldberg HV, Kerzhnerman MA, Howard JB, Simoneschi D, Lane E, Hobbs JW, Sassani E, Wang AA, Keegan S, Laverty DJ, Piett CG, Pongor LS, Xu ML, Andrade J, Thomas A, Sicinski P, Askenazi M, Ueberheide B, Fenyo D, Nagel ZD, Pagano M. Mol Cell. 2024 Feb 29:S1097-2765(24)00129-1. doi: 10.1016/j.molcel.2024.02.010. PubMed 38458201.
Backbone
  Vector backbone: pcDNA 3.1
  Vector type: Mammalian Expression
  Selectable markers: Neomycin (select with G418)
Growth in bacteria
  Bacterial resistance: Ampicillin, 100 μg/mL
  Growth temperature: 37°C
  Growth strain: DH5alpha
  Copy number: High Copy
Gene/Insert
  Gene/Insert name: NR3C1 (alt name: GR)
  Species: H. sapiens (human)
  Entrez Gene: NR3C1 (a.k.a. GCCR, GCR, GCRST, GR, GRL)
  Promoter: CMV
  Tag / fusion protein: HA (N terminal on insert)
  Cloning method: Unknown
  Sequencing primers: 5′ CMV; 3′ BGHR
Terms and licenses: Academic/Nonprofit Terms; Industry Terms: Not Available to Industry
How to cite: HA-GR was a gift from Michele Pagano (Addgene plasmid # 215094 ; http://n2t.net/addgene:215094 ; RRID:Addgene_215094)
