[The description below was written by a language model from this plasmid's Addgene catalogue record and pLannotate feature annotations shown in this document.]
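Description:
HA-GR is a mammalian expression plasmid built on the pcDNA 3.1 backbone that drives production of the human glucocorticoid receptor (NR3C1, also called GR) carrying an N-terminal HA epitope tag. In the roughly 7.7 kb sequenced record, the NR3C1 coding sequence sits downstream of the human cytomegalovirus immediate-early enhancer and promoter and is followed by the bovine growth hormone polyadenylation signal, giving strong constitutive transcription and efficient mRNA processing in transfected mammalian cells. A T7 promoter upstream of the insert and an SP6 promoter in reverse orientation downstream flank the insert and can serve for in vitro transcription or as sequencing primer sites. The HA tag itself is listed in the catalogue fields but is not separately annotated in the feature table. The short "HIV-1 LTR" and extra SV40 promoter fragments called by the automated annotation are small partial matches rather than functional elements of a viral vector.

The plasmid is propagated in E. coli through a high-copy ColE1/pUC-type origin with ampicillin selection from the β-lactamase gene and its own promoter. An f1 origin is also present, which allows single-stranded DNA production. For mammalian selection, an SV40 enhancer/early promoter drives the neomycin phosphotransferase gene, terminated by the SV40 polyadenylation signal, so stably transfected cells can be selected with G418. Residual lac promoter, lac operator and lacI fragments are backbone remnants. The construct suits transient or stable expression of tagged GR, with the HA epitope allowing detection or immunoprecipitation of the receptor using anti-HA antibodies. It was deposited in connection with a study on D-type cyclins and DNA mismatch repair.
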