Features (pLannotate 1.2.2; 21 found; start..end, strand, type, name):
     28..80      -  misc_feature   bom (fragment): basis of mobility region from pBR322
    235..614     +  enhancer       CMV enhancer: human cytomegalovirus immediate early enhancer
    615..818     +  promoter       CMV promoter: human cytomegalovirus (CMV) immediate early promoter
    814..847     +  LTR            5' LTR (truncated) (fragment): truncated 5' long terminal repeat (LTR) from HIV-1
    863..881     +  promoter       T7 promoter: promoter for bacteriophage T7 RNA polymerase
    943..3270    +  CDS            NR3C1: GCR_HUMAN - Also known as GRL. Experimental evidence at protein level: Swiss-Prot protein existence level 1. [Isoform Alpha-D3]: Has lowest transcriptional activation activity of all isoforms created by alternative initiation (PubMed:15866175, PubMed:23820903). Has transcriptional repression activity (PubMed:23303127). From Homo sapiens (Human).
   3301..3319    -  promoter       SP6 promoter: promoter for bacteriophage SP6 RNA polymerase
   3345..3569    +  polyA_signal   bGH poly(A) signal: bovine growth hormone polyadenylation signal
   3573..3594    +  promoter       SV40 promoter (fragment): SV40 enhancer and early promoter
   3615..4043    +  rep_origin     f1 ori (sequence partly withheld): f1 bacteriophage origin of replication; arrow indicates direction of (+) strand synthesis
   4057..4386    +  promoter       SV40 promoter: SV40 enhancer and early promoter
   4453..5244    +  CDS            neo: KKA2_KLEPN - Also known as kan, nptII. Experimental evidence at protein level: Swiss-Prot protein existence level 1. Resistance to kanamycin, neomycin, paromomycin, ribostamycin, butirosin and gentamicin B. From Klebsiella pneumoniae.
   5268..5426    +  CDS            ble (fragment): BLE_KLEPN - Experimental evidence at protein level: Swiss-Prot protein existence level 1. Binding protein with a strong affinity to the bleomycin family of antibiotics. Binds to CL990; an antimitotic-antibiotic compound. From Klebsiella pneumoniae.
   5421..5542    +  polyA_signal   SV40 poly(A) signal: SV40 polyadenylation signal
   5615..5631    -  protein_bind   lac operator: The lac repressor binds to the lac operator to inhibit transcription in E. coli. This inhibition can be relieved by adding lactose or isopropyl-β-D-thiogalactopyranoside (IPTG). lac repressor encoded by lacI
   5639..5669    -  promoter       lac promoter: promoter for the E. coli lac operon
   5684..5705    -  protein_bind   CAP binding site: CAP binding activates transcription in the presence of cAMP. E. coli catabolite activator protein
   5718..5810    -  CDS            lacI (fragment): lac repressor; lacI; The lac repressor binds to the lac operator to inhibit transcription in E. coli. This inhibition can be relieved by adding lactose or isopropyl-β-D-thiogalactopyranoside (IPTG).
   5993..6581    -  rep_origin     ori: high-copy-number ColE1/pMB1/pBR322/pUC origin of replication
   6752..7612    -  CDS            AmpR: β-lactamase; bla; confers resistance to ampicillin, carbenicillin, and related antibiotics
   7613..7717    -  promoter       AmpR promoter: bla
>Addgene plasmid #215094 | HA-GR | addgene full sequence | sequence record 427392 | Addgene NGS Result
GACGGATCGGGAGATCTCCCGATCCCCTATGGTGCACTCTCAGTACAATCTGCTCTGATGCCGCATAGTT
AAGCCAGTATCTGCTCCCTGCTTGTGTGTTGGAGGTCGCTGAGTAGTGCGCGAGCAAAATTTAAGCTACA
ACAAGGCAAGGCTTGACCGACAATTGCATGAAGAATCTGCTTAGGGTTAGGCGTTTTGCGCTGCTTCGCG
ATGTACGGGCCAGATATACGCGTTGACATTGATTATTGACTAGTTATTAATAGTAATCAATTACGGGGTC
ATTAGTTCATAGCCCATATATGGAGTTCCGCGTTACATAACTTACGGTAAATGGCCCGCCTGGCTGACCG
CCCAACGACCCCCGCCCATTGACGTCAATAATGACGTATGTTCCCATAGTAACGCCAATAGGGACTTTCC
ATTGACGTCAATGGGTGGAGTATTTACGGTAAACTGCCCACTTGGCAGTACATCAAGTGTATCATATGCC
AAGTACGCCCCCTATTGACGTCAATGACGGTAAATGGCCCGCCTGGCATTATGCCCAGTACATGACCTTA
TGGGACTTTCCTACTTGGCAGTACATCTACGTATTAGTCATCGCTATTACCATGGTGATGCGGTTTTGGC
AGTACATCAATGGGCGTGGATAGCGGTTTGACTCACGGGGATTTCCAAGTCTCCACCCCATTGACGTCAA
TGGGAGTTTGTTTTGGCACCAAAATCAACGGGACTTTCCAAAATGTCGTAACAACTCCGCCCCATTGACG
CAAATGGGCGGTAGGCGTGTACGGTGGGAGGTCTATATAAGCAGAGCTCTCTGGCTAACTAGAGAACCCA
CTGCTTACTGGCTTATCGAAATTAATACGACTCACTATAGGGAGACCCAAGCTTACCATGGCCTACCCCT
ACGACGTGCCCGACTACGCCTCCCTCGGATCCGACTCCAAAGAATCATTAACTCCTGGTAGAGAAGAAAA
CCCCAGCAGTGTGCTTGCTCAGGAGAGGGGAGATGTGATGGACTTCTATAAAACCCTAAGAGGAGGAGCT
ACTGTGAAGGTTTCTGCGTCTTCACCCTCACTGGCTGTCGCTTCTCAATCAGACTCCAAGCAGCGAAGAC
TTTTGGTTGATTTTCCAAAAGGCTCAGTAAGCAATGCGCAGCAGCCAGATCTGTCCAAAGCAGTTTCACT
CTCAATGGGACTGTATATGGGAGAAACAGAAACAAAAGTGATGGGAAATGACCTGGGATTCCCACAGCAG
GGCCAAATCAGCCTTTCCTCGGGGGAAACAGACTTAAAGCTTTTGGAAGAAAGCATTGCAAACCTCAATA
GGTCGACCAGTGTTCCAGAGAACCCCAAGAGTTCAGCATCCACTGCTGTGTCTGCTGCCCCCACAGAGAA
GGAGTTTCCAAAAACTCACTCTGATGTATCTTCAGAACAGCAACATTTGAAGGGCCAGACTGGCACCAAC
GGTGGCAATGTGAAATTGTATACCACAGACCAAAGCACCTTTGACATTTTGCAGGATTTGGAGTTTTCTT
CTGGGTCCCCAGGTAAAGAGACGAATGAGAGTCCTTGGAGATCAGACCTGTTGATAGATGAAAACTGTTT
GCTTTCTCCTCTGGCGGGAGAAGACGATTCATTCCTTTTGGAAGGAAACTCGAATGAGGACTGCAAGCCT
CTCATTTTACCGGACACTAAACCCAAAATTAAGGATAATGGAGATCTGGTTTTGTCAAGCCCCAGTAATG
TAACACTGCCCCAAGTGAAAACAGAAAAAGAAGATTTCATCGAACTCTGCACCCCTGGGGTAATTAAGCA
AGAGAAACTGGGCACAGTTTACTGTCAGGCAAGCTTTCCTGGAGCAAATATAATTGGTAATAAAATGTCT
GCCATTTCTGTTCATGGTGTGAGTACCTCTGGAGGACAGATGTACCACTATGACATGAATACAGCATCCC
TTTCTCAACAGCAGGATCAGAAGCCTATTTTTAATGTCATTCCACCAATTCCCGTTGGTTCCGAAAATTG
GAATAGGTGCCAAGGATCTGGAGATGACAACTTGACTTCTCTGGGGACTCTGAACTTCCCTGGTCGAACA
GTTTTTTCTAATGGCTATTCAAGCCCCAGCATGAGACCAGATGTAAGCTCTCCTCCATCCAGCTCCTCAA
CAGCAACAACAGGACCACCTCCCAAACTCTGCCTGGTGTGCTCTGATGAAGCTTCAGGATGTCATTATGG
AGTCTTAACTTGTGGAAGCTGTAAAGTTTTCTTCAAAAGAGCAGTGGAAGGACAGCACAATTACCTATGT
GCTGGAAGGAATGATTGCATCATCGATAAAATTCGAAGAAAAAACTGCCCAGCATGCCGCTATCGAAAAT
GTCTTCAGGCTGGAATGAACCTGGAAGCTCGAAAAACAAAGAAAAAAATAAAAGGAATTCAGCAGGCCAC
TACAGGAGTCTCACAAGAAACCTCTGAAAATCCTGGTAACAAAACAATAGTTCCTGCAACGTTACCACAA
CTCACCCCTACCCTGGTGTCACTGTTGGAGGTTATTGAACCTGAAGTGTTATATGCAGGATATGATAGCT
CTGTTCCAGACTCAACTTGGAGGATCATGACTACGCTCAACATGTTAGGAGGGCGGCAAGTGATTGCAGC
AGTGAAATGGGCAAAGGCAATACCAGGTTTCAGGAACTTACACCTGGATGACCAAATGACCCTACTGCAG
TACTCCTGGATGTTTCTTATGGCATTTGCTCTGGGGTGGAGATCATATAGACAATCAAGTGCAAACCTGC
TGTGTTTTGCTCCTGATCTGATTATTAATGAGCAGAGAATGACTCTACCCTGCATGTACGACCAATGTAA
ACACATGCTGTATGTTTCCTCTGAGTTACACAGGCTTCAGGTATCTTATGAAGAGTATCTCTGTATGAAA
ACCTTACTGCTTCTCTCTTCAGTTCCTAAGGACGGTCTGAAGAGCCAAGAGCTATTTGATGAAATTAGAA
TGACCTACATCAAAGAGCTAGGAAAAGCCATTGTCAAGAGGGAAGGAAACTCCAGCCAGAACTGGCAGCG
GTTTTATCAACTGACAAAACTCTTGGATTCTATGCATGAAGTGGTTGAAAATCTCCTTAACTATTGCTTC
CAAACATTTTTGGATAAGACCATGAGTATTGAATTCCCCGAGATGTTAGCTGAAATCATCACCAATCAGA
TACCAAAATATTCAAATGGAAATATCAAAAAACTTCTGTTTCATCAAAAGTGACTCGAGCATGCATCTAG
AGGGCCCTATTCTATAGTGTCACCTAAATGCTAGAGCTCGCTGATCAGCCTCGACTGTGCCTTCTAGTTG
CCAGCCATCTGTTGTTTGCCCCTCCCCCGTGCCTTCCTTGACCCTGGAAGGTGCCACTCCCACTGTCCTT
TCCTAATAAAATGAGGAAATTGCATCGCATTGTCTGAGTAGGTGTCATTCTATTCTGGGGGGTGGGGTGG
GGCAGGACAGCAAGGGGGAGGATTGGGAAGACAATAGCAGGCATGCTGGGGATGCGGTGGGCTCTATGGC
TTCTGAGGCGGAAAGAACCAGCTGGGGCTCTAGGGGGTATCCCC
[124 nt withheld, positions 3615-3738]
C
[91 nt withheld, positions 3740-3830]
A
[49 nt withheld, positions 3832-3880]
CCTTTGACGTTGGAGTCCACGTTCTTT
[37 nt withheld, positions 3908-3944]
ACCCTATCTCGGTCTATTCTTTTGATTTATAAGGGATTTTGCCGATTTCGGCCTATTGGTTAAAAAATGA
GCTGATTTAACAAAAATTTAACGCGAATTAATTCTGTGGAATGTGTGTCAGTTAGGGTGTGGAAAGTCCC
CAGGCTCCCCAGCAGGCAGAAGTATGCAAAGCATGCATCTCAATTAGTCAGCAACCAGGTGTGGAAAGTC
CCCAGGCTCCCCAGCAGGCAGAAGTATGCAAAGCATGCATCTCAATTAGTCAGCAACCATAGTCCCGCCC
CTAACTCCGCCCATCCCGCCCCTAACTCCGCCCAGTTCCGCCCATTCTCCGCCCCATGGCTGACTAATTT
TTTTTATTTATGCAGAGGCCGAGGCCGCCTCTGCCTCTGAGCTATTCCAGAAGTAGTGAGGAGGCTTTTT
TGGAGGCCTAGGCTTTTGCAAAAAGCTCCCGGGAGCTTGTATATCCATTTTCGGATCTGATCAAGAGACA
GGATGAGGATCGTTTCGCATGATTGAACAAGATGGATTGCACGCAGGTTCTCCGGCCGCTTGGGTGGAGA
GGCTATTCGGCTATGACTGGGCACAACAGACAATCGGCTGCTCTGATGCCGCCGTGTTCCGGCTGTCAGC
GCAGGGGCGCCCGGTTCTTTTTGTCAAGACCGACCTGTCCGGTGCCCTGAATGAACTGCAGGACGAGGCA
GCGCGGCTATCGTGGCTGGCCACGACGGGCGTTCCTTGCGCAGCTGTGCTCGACGTTGTCACTGAAGCGG
GAAGGGACTGGCTGCTATTGGGCGAAGTGCCGGGGCAGGATCTCCTGTCATCTCACCTTGCTCCTGCCGA
GAAAGTATCCATCATGGCTGATGCAATGCGGCGGCTGCATACGCTTGATCCGGCTACCTGCCCATTCGAC
CACCAAGCGAAACATCGCATCGAGCGAGCACGTACTCGGATGGAAGCCGGTCTTGTCGATCAGGATGATC
TGGACGAAGAGCATCAGGGGCTCGCGCCAGCCGAACTGTTCGCCAGGCTCAAGGCGCGCATGCCCGACGG
CGAGGATCTCGTCGTGACCCATGGCGATGCCTGCTTGCCGAATATCATGGTGGAAAATGGCCGCTTTTCT
GGATTCATCGACTGTGGCCGGCTGGGTGTGGCGGACCGCTATCAGGACATAGCGTTGGCTACCCGTGATA
TTGCTGAAGAGCTTGGCGGCGAATGGGCTGACCGCTTCCTCGTGCTTTACGGTATCGCCGCTCCCGATTC
GCAGCGCATCGCCTTCTATCGCCTTCTTGACGAGTTCTTCTGAGCGGGACTCTGGGGTTCGAAATGACCG
ACCAAGCGACGCCCAACCTGCCATCACGAGATTTCGATTCCACCGCCGCCTTCTATGAAAGGTTGGGCTT
CGGAATCGTTTTCCGGGACGCCGGCTGGATGATCCTCCAGCGCGGGGATCTCATGCTGGAGTTCTTCGCC
CACCCCAACTTGTTTATTGCAGCTTATAATGGTTACAAATAAAGCAATAGCATCACAAATTTCACAAATA
AAGCATTTTTTTCACTGCATTCTAGTTGTGGTTTGTCCAAACTCATCAATGTATCTTATCATGTCTGTAT
ACCGTCGACCTCTAGCTAGAGCTTGGCGTAATCATGGTCATAGCTGTTTCCTGTGTGAAATTGTTATCCG
CTCACAATTCCACACAACATACGAGCCGGAAGCATAAAGTGTAAAGCCTGGGGTGCCTAATGAGTGAGCT
AACTCACATTAATTGCGTTGCGCTCACTGCCCGCTTTCCAGTCGGGAAACCTGTCGTGCCAGCTGCATTA
ATGAATCGGCCAACGCGCGGGGAGAGGCGGTTTGCGTATTGGGCGCTCTTCCGCTTCCTCGCTCACTGAC
TCGCTGCGCTCGGTCGTTCGGCTGCGGCGAGCGGTATCAGCTCACTCAAAGGCGGTAATACGGTTATCCA
CAGAATCAGGGGATAACGCAGGAAAGAACATGTGAGCAAAAGGCCAGCAAAAGGCCAGGAACCGTAAAAA
GGCCGCGTTGCTGGCGTTTTTCCATAGGCTCCGCCCCCCTGACGAGCATCACAAAAATCGACGCTCAAGT
CAGAGGTGGCGAAACCCGACAGGACTATAAAGATACCAGGCGTTTCCCCCTGGAAGCTCCCTCGTGCGCT
CTCCTGTTCCGACCCTGCCGCTTACCGGATACCTGTCCGCCTTTCTCCCTTCGGGAAGCGTGGCGCTTTC
TCATAGCTCACGCTGTAGGTATCTCAGTTCGGTGTAGGTCGTTCGCTCCAAGCTGGGCTGTGTGCACGAA
CCCCCCGTTCAGCCCGACCGCTGCGCCTTATCCGGTAACTATCGTCTTGAGTCCAACCCGGTAAGACACG
ACTTATCGCCACTGGCAGCAGCCACTGGTAACAGGATTAGCAGAGCGAGGTATGTAGGCGGTGCTACAGA
GTTCTTGAAGTGGTGGCCTAACTACGGCTACACTAGAAGAACAGTATTTGGTATCTGCGCTCTGCTGAAG
CCAGTTACCTTCGGAAAAAGAGTTGGTAGCTCTTGATCCGGCAAACAAACCACCGCTGGTAGCGGTGGTT
TTTTTGTTTGCAAGCAGCAGATTACGCGCAGAAAAAAAGGATCTCAAGAAGATCCTTTGATCTTTTCTAC
GGGGTCTGACGCTCAGTGGAACGAAAACTCACGTTAAGGGATTTTGGTCATGAGATTATCAAAAAGGATC
TTCACCTAGATCCTTTTAAATTAAAAATGAAGTTTTAAATCAATCTAAAGTATATATGAGTAAACTTGGT
CTGACAGTTACCAATGCTTAATCAGTGAGGCACCTATCTCAGCGATCTGTCTATTTCGTTCATCCATAGT
TGCCTGACTCCCCGTCGTGTAGATAACTACGATACGGGAGGGCTTACCATCTGGCCCCAGTGCTGCAATG
ATACCGCGAGACCCACGCTCACCGGCTCCAGATTTATCAGCAATAAACCAGCCAGCCGGAAGGGCCGAGC
GCAGAAGTGGTCCTGCAACTTTATCCGCCTCCATCCAGTCTATTAATTGTTGCCGGGAAGCTAGAGTAAG
TAGTTCGCCAGTTAATAGTTTGCGCAACGTTGTTGCCATTGCTACAGGCATCGTGGTGTCACGCTCGTCG
TTTGGTATGGCTTCATTCAGCTCCGGTTCCCAACGATCAAGGCGAGTTACATGATCCCCCATGTTGTGCA
AAAAAGCGGTTAGCTCCTTCGGTCCTCCGATCGTTGTCAGAAGTAAGTTGGCCGCAGTGTTATCACTCAT
GGTTATGGCAGCACTGCATAATTCTCTTACTGTCATGCCATCCGTAAGATGCTTTTCTGTGACTGGTGAG
TACTCAACCAAGTCATTCTGAGAATAGTGTATGCGGCGACCGAGTTGCTCTTGCCCGGCGTCAATACGGG
ATAATACCGCGCCACATAGCAGAACTTTAAAAGTGCTCATCATTGGAAAACGTTCTTCGGGGCGAAAACT
CTCAAGGATCTTACCGCTGTTGAGATCCAGTTCGATGTAACCCACTCGTGCACCCAACTGATCTTCAGCA
TCTTTTACTTTCACCAGCGTTTCTGGGTGAGCAAAAACAGGAAGGCAAAATGCCGCAAAAAAGGGAATAA
GGGCGACACGGAAATGTTGAATACTCATACTCTTCCTTTTTCAATATTATTGAAGCATTTATCAGGGTTA
TTGTCTCATGAGCGGATACATATTTGAATGTATTTAGAAAAATAAACAAATAGGGGTTCCGCGCACATTT
CCCCGAAAAGTGCCACCTGACGTC
